Addgene plasmid #154649: pEPYC1CB0182
Purpose: MoClo Level 1 luciferase reporter
Depositing lab: Nicola Patron. Depositing organization: Earlham Institute. Publication: Rational design of minimal synthetic promoters for plants. Cai YM, Kallam K, Tidd H, Gendarini G, Salzman A, Patron NJ. Nucleic Acids Res. 2020 Aug 28. pii: 5897334. doi: 10.1093/nar/gkaa682. PubMed 32856047.
Backbone
  Vector backbone: pICH47732
  Vector type: Synthetic Biology
Growth in bacteria
  Bacterial resistance: Ampicillin, 100 μg/mL
  Growth temperature: 37°C
  Growth strain: NEB Stable
  Copy number: High Copy
Gene/Insert
  Gene/Insert name: NOS(ΔC2H2) Firefly luciferase expression cassette [NOS(ΔC2H2)::TMV::LucF::Flag::ocsT]
  Species: Synthetic
  Cloning method: Restriction Enzyme; 5′ cloning site BsaI (destroyed during cloning); 3′ cloning site BsaI (destroyed during cloning)
Terms and licenses: Academic/Nonprofit Terms; Industry Terms: Not Available to Industry
Depositor comments: Please visit https://www.biorxiv.org/content/10.1101/2020.05.14.095406v1 for bioRxiv preprint.
How to cite: pEPYC1CB0182 was a gift from Nicola Patron (Addgene plasmid # 154649 ; http://n2t.net/addgene:154649 ; RRID:Addgene_154649)
