[The description below was written by a language model from this plasmid's Addgene catalogue record and pLannotate feature annotations shown in this document.]
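Description:
pEPYC1CB0182 is a MoClo (Golden Gate modular cloning) Level 1 plasmid carrying a single firefly luciferase reporter transcription unit for use in plants. It is built in the pICH47732 acceptor backbone and is 7,171 nt long. The backbone is a binary-type vector. Nopaline-type left and right T-DNA border repeats flank the cargo region. A high-copy ColE1/pUC origin supports propagation in E. coli, and an IncP oriV together with the trfA replication initiator gene provides broad-host-range replication of the kind used in Agrobacterium. Selection in bacteria is by ampicillin resistance (β-lactamase under its own promoter). A very short TetR fragment is also annotated and appears to be a backbone remnant. The cassette was assembled through BsaI sites that were destroyed during cloning, as is usual for Type IIS assembly.

The insert is a synthetic cassette described as NOS(ΔC2H2)::TMV::LucF::Flag::ocsT. By its name, the promoter is a variant of the nopaline synthase promoter with C2H2-related sequence deleted, though the record does not define the change, and the feature table does not annotate the promoter itself. It is presumably located in the unannotated stretch between the left border and the leader. Downstream lie the tobacco mosaic virus Ω 5′ leader, which acts as a translational enhancer, the firefly luciferase (luc+) coding sequence, a Flag tag named in the insert description but not separately annotated, and the octopine synthase terminator. The associated work concerns the rational design of minimal synthetic plant promoters. The construct therefore most likely serves to measure the activity of this promoter variant by luminescence. It could be used directly or after assembly into higher-level multigene constructs.
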