Features (pLannotate 1.2.2; 11 found; start..end, strand, type, name):
     42..66      +  misc_feature   RB T-DNA repeat: right border repeat from nopaline C58 T-DNA
    178..198     -  CDS            TetR (fragment): tetracycline resistance regulatory protein; tetR
    225..1370    -  CDS            trfA: TRFA_ECOLX - Experimental evidence at protein level: Swiss-Prot protein existence level 1. Also involved in plasmid copy number control, promoting intermolecular coupling of protein bound iterons at oriV, which inhibits replication initiation. From Escherichia coli.
   1706..2294    -  rep_origin     ori: high-copy-number ColE1/pMB1/pBR322/pUC origin of replication
   2465..3325    -  CDS            AmpR: β-lactamase; bla; confers resistance to ampicillin, carbenicillin, and related antibiotics
   3326..3430    -  promoter       AmpR promoter: bla
   3517..4148    -  rep_origin     oriV: incP origin of replication
   4240..4264    +  misc_feature   LB T-DNA repeat: left border repeat from nopaline C58 T-DNA
   4653..4708    +  misc_feature   TMV Ω: translational enhancer from the tobacco mosaic virus 5'-leader sequence (Gallie et al., 1988)
   4710..6359    +  CDS            luciferase: firefly luciferase; luc+; enhanced luc+ version of the luciferase gene
   6457..7164    +  terminator     OCS terminator: octopine synthase terminator
>Addgene plasmid #154649 | pEPYC1CB0182 | depositor full sequence | sequence record 299579 | pEPYC1CB0182 sequence 7171 bps
GCAATTGTCTTCTGCACGAAGTGGTTTAAACTATCAGTGTTTGACAGGATATATTGGCGGGTAAACCTAA
GAGAAAAGAGCGTTTATTAGAATAATCGGATATTTAAAAGGGCGTGAAAAGGTTTATCCGTTCGTCCATT
TGTATGTGCATGCCAACCACAGGGTTCCCCAGATCAGGCGCTGGCTGCTGAACCCCCAGCCGGAACTGAC
CCCACAAGGCCCTAGCGTTTGCAATGCACCAGGTCATCATTGACCCAGGCGTGTTCCACCAGGCCGCTGC
CTCGCAACTCTTCGCAGGCTTCGCCGACCTGCTCGCGCCACTTCTTCACGCGGGTGGAATCCGATCCGCA
CATGAGGCGGAAGGTTTCCAGCTTGAGCGGGTACGGCTCCCGGTGCGAGCTGAAATAGTCGAACATCCGT
CGGGCCGTCGGCGACAGCTTGCGGTACTTCTCCCATATGAATTTCGTGTAGTGGTCGCCAGCAAACAGCA
CGACGATTTCCTCGTCGATCAGGACCTGGCAACGGGACGTTTTCTTGCCACGGTCCAGGACGCGGAAGCG
GTGCAGCAGCGACACCGATTCCAGGTGCCCAACGCGGTCGGACGTGAAGCCCATCGCCGTCGCCTGTAGG
CGCGACAGGCATTCCTCGGCCTTCGTGTAATACCGGCCATTGATCGACCAGCCCAGGTCCTGGCAAAGCT
CGTAGAACGTGAAGGTGATCGGCTCGCCGATAGGGGTGCGCTTCGCGTACTCCAACACCTGCTGCCACAC
CAGTTCGTCATCGTCGGCCCGCAGCTCGACGCCGGTGTAGGTGATCTTCACGTCCTTGTTGACGTGGAAA
ATGACCTTGTTTTGCAGCGCCTCGCGCGGGATTTTCTTGTTGCGCGTGGTGAACAGGGCAGAGCGGGCCG
TGTCGTTTGGCATCGCTCGCATCGTGTCCGGCCACGGCGCAATATCGAACAAGGAAAGCTGCATTTCCTT
GATCTGCTGCTTCGTGTGTTTCAGCAACGCGGCCTGCTTGGCCTCGCTGACCTGTTTTGCCAGGTCCTCG
CCGGCGGTTTTTCGCTTCTTGGTCGTCATAGTTCCTCGCGTGTCGATGGTCATCGACTTCGCCAAACCTG
CCGCCTCCTGTTCAAGACGACGCGAACGCTCCACGGCGGCCGATGGCGCGGGCAGGGCAGGGGGAGCCAG
TTGCACGCTGTCGCGCTCGATCTTGGCCGTAGCTTGCTGGACCATCGAGCCGACGGACTGGAAGGTTTCG
CGGGGCGCACGCATGACGGTGCGGCTTGCGATGGTTTCGGCATCCTCGGCGGAAAACCCCGCGTCGATCA
GTTCTTGCCTGTATGCCTTCCGGTCAAACGTCCGATTCATTCACCCTCCTTGCGGGATTGCCCCGACTCA
CGCCGGGGCAATGTGCCCTTATTCCTGATTTGACCCGCCTGGTGCCTTGGTGTCCAGATAATCCACCTTA
TCGGCAATGAAGTCGGTCCCGTAGACCGTCTGGCCGTCCTTCTCGTACTTGGTATTCCGAATCTTGCCCT
GCACGAATACCAGCGACCCCTTGCCCAAATACTTGCCGTGGGCCTCGGCCTGAGAGCCAAAACACTTGAT
GCGGAAGAAGTCGGTGCGCTCCTGCTTGTCGCCGGCATCGTTGCGCCACATCTAGGATCTGCCAGGAACC
GTAAAAAGGCCGCGTTGCTGGCGTTTTTCCATAGGCTCCGCCCCCCTGACGAGCATCACAAAAATCGACG
CTCAAGTCAGAGGTGGCGAAACCCGACAGGACTATAAAGATACCAGGCGTTTCCCCCTGGAAGCTCCCTC
GTGCGCTCTCCTGTTCCGACCCTGCCGCTTACCGGATACCTGTCCGCCTTTCTCCCTTCGGGAAGCGTGG
CGCTTTCTCATAGCTCACGCTGTAGGTATCTCAGTTCGGTGTAGGTCGTTCGCTCCAAGCTGGGCTGTGT
GCACGAACCCCCCGTTCAGCCCGACCGCTGCGCCTTATCCGGTAACTATCGTCTTGAGTCCAACCCGGTA
AGACACGACTTATCGCCACTGGCAGCAGCCACTGGTAACAGGATTAGCAGAGCGAGGTATGTAGGCGGTG
CTACAGAGTTCTTGAAGTGGTGGCCTAACTACGGCTACACTAGAAGAACAGTATTTGGTATCTGCGCTCT
GCTGAAGCCAGTTACCTTCGGAAAAAGAGTTGGTAGCTCTTGATCCGGCAAACAAACCACCGCTGGTAGC
GGTGGTTTTTTTGTTTGCAAGCAGCAGATTACGCGCAGAAAAAAAGGATCTCAAGAAGATCCTTTGATCT
TTTCTACGGGGTCTGACGCTCAGTGGAACGAAAACTCACGTTAAGGGATTTTGGTCATGAGATTATCAAA
AAGGATCTTCACCTAGATCCTTTTAAATTAAAAATGAAGTTTTAAATCAATCTAAAGTATATATGAGTAA
ACTTGGTCTGACAGTTACCAATGCTTAATCAGTGAGGCACCTATCTCAGCGATCTGTCTATTTCGTTCAT
CCATAGTTGCCTGACTCCCCGTCGTGTAGATAACTACGATACGGGAGGGCTTACCATCTGGCCCCAGTGC
TGCAATGATACCGCGAGAACCACGCTCACCGGCTCCAGATTTATCAGCAATAAACCAGCCAGCCGGAAGG
GCCGAGCGCAGAAGTGGTCCTGCAACTTTATCCGCCTCCATCCAGTCTATTAATTGTTGCCGGGAAGCTA
GAGTAAGTAGTTCGCCAGTTAATAGTTTGCGCAACGTTGTTGCCATTGCTACAGGCATCGTGGTGTCACG
CTCGTCGTTTGGTATGGCTTCATTCAGCTCCGGTTCCCAACGATCAAGGCGAGTTACATGATCCCCCATG
TTGTGCAAAAAAGCGGTTAGCTCCTTCGGTCCTCCGATCGTTGTCAGAAGTAAGTTGGCCGCAGTGTTAT
CACTCATGGTTATGGCAGCACTGCATAATTCTCTTACTGTCATGCCATCCGTAAGATGCTTTTCTGTGAC
TGGTGAGTACTCAACCAAGTCATTCTGAGAATAGTGTATGCGGCGACCGAGTTGCTCTTGCCCGGCGTCA
ATACGGGATAATACCGCGCCACATAGCAGAACTTTAAAAGTGCTCATCATTGGAAAACGTTCTTCGGGGC
GAAAACTCTCAAGGATCTTACCGCTGTTGAGATCCAGTTCGATGTAACCCACTCGTGCACCCAACTGATC
TTCAGCATCTTTTACTTTCACCAGCGTTTCTGGGTGAGCAAAAACAGGAAGGCAAAATGCCGCAAAAAAG
GGAATAAGGGCGACACGGAAATGTTGAATACTCATACTCTTCCTTTTTCAATATTATTGAAGCATTTATC
AAGGTTATTGTCTCATGAGCGGATACATATTTGAATGTATTTAGAAAAATAAACAAATAGGGGTTCCGCG
CACGAATTGGCCAGCGCTGCCATTTTTGGGGTGAGGCCGTTCGCGGCCGAGGGGCGCAGCCCCTGGGGGG
ATGGGAGGCCCGCGTTAGCGGGCCGGGAGGGTTCGAGAAGGGGGGGCACCCCCCTTCGGCGTGCGCGGTC
ACGCGCACAGGGCGCAGCCCTGGTTAAAAACAAGGTTTATAAATATTGGTTTAAAAGCAGGTTAAAAGAC
AGGTTAGCGGTGGCCGAAAAACGGGCGGAAACCCTTGCAAATGCTGGATTTTCTGCCTGTGGACAGCCCC
TCAAATGTCAATAGGTGCGCCCCTCATCTGTCAGCACTCTGCCCCTCAAGTGTCAAGGATCGCGCCCCTC
ATCTGTCAGTAGTCGCGCCCCTCAAGTGTCAATACCGCAGGGCACTTATCCCCAGGCTTGTCCACATCAT
CTGTGGGAAACTCGCGTAAAATCAGGCGTTTTCGCCGATTTGCGAGGCTGGCCAGCTCCACGTCGCCGGC
CGAAATCGAGCCTGCCCCTCATCTGTCAACGCCGCGCCGGGTGAGTCGGCCCCTCAAGTGTCAACGTCCG
CCCCTCATCTGTCAGTGAGGGCCAAGTTTTCCGCGAGGTATCCACAACGCCGGCGGCCGCGGTGTCTCGC
ACACGGCTTCGACGGCGTTTCTGGCGCGTTTGCAGGGCCATAGACGGCCGCCAGCCCAGCGGCGAGGGCA
ACCAGCCCGGTGAGCGTCGCAAAGGAGATCCTGATCTGACTGATGGGCTGCCTGTATCGAGTGGTGATTT
TGTGCCGAGCTGCCGGTCGGGGAGCTGTTGGCTGGCTGGTGGCAGGATATATTGTGGTGTAAACAAATTG
ACGCTTAGACAACTTAATAACACATTGCGGACGTTTTTAATGTACTGGGGTGGATGCAGTGGGCCCCACT
CTGTGAAGACAATGCCGAATTCGGATCCGGAGAGCGGAGAATTAAGGGAGTCACGTTATGACCCCCGCCG
ATGACGCGGGACAAGCCGTTTTACGTTTGGAACTGACAGAACCGCAACGTTGAAGGAGCCACTCAGCCGC
GGGTTTCTGGAGTTTAATGAGCTAAGCACATACGTCAGAAACCATTATTGCGCGTTCAAAAGTCGCCTAA
GGTAGCAAATATTTCTTGTCAAAAATGCTCCACTGACGTTCCATAAATTCCCCTCGGTATCCAATTAGAG
TCTCATATTCACTCTCATACTGTATTTTTACAACAATTACCAACAACAACAAACAACAAACAACATTACA
ATTACTATTTACAATTACAATGGAGGACGCCAAAAACATAAAGAAAGGCCCGGCGCCATTCTATCCGCTG
GAAGATGGAACCGCTGGAGAGCAACTGCATAAGGCTATGAAGAGATACGCCCTGGTTCCTGGAACAATTG
CTTTTACAGATGCACATATCGAGGTGGACATCACTTACGCTGAGTACTTCGAAATGTCCGTTCGGTTGGC
AGAAGCTATGAAACGATATGGGCTGAATACAAATCACAGAATCGTCGTATGCAGTGAAAACTCTCTTCAA
TTCTTTATGCCGGTGTTGGGCGCGTTATTTATCGGAGTTGCAGTTGCGCCCGCGAACGACATTTATAATG
AACGTGAATTGCTCAACAGTATGGGCATTTCGCAGCCTACCGTGGTGTTCGTTTCCAAAAAGGGGTTGCA
AAAAATTTTGAACGTGCAAAAAAAGCTCCCAATCATCCAAAAAATTATTATCATGGATTCTAAAACGGAT
TACCAGGGATTTCAGTCGATGTACACGTTCGTCACATCTCATCTACCTCCCGGTTTTAATGAATACGATT
TTGTGCCAGAGTCCTTCGATAGGGACAAGACAATTGCACTGATCATGAACTCCTCTGGATCTACTGGTCT
GCCTAAAGGTGTCGCTCTGCCTCATAGAACTGCCTGCGTGAGATTCTCGCATGCCAGAGATCCTATTTTT
GGCAATCAAATCATTCCGGATACTGCGATTTTAAGTGTTGTTCCATTCCATCACGGTTTTGGAATGTTTA
CTACACTCGGATATTTGATATGTGGATTTCGAGTCGTCTTAATGTATAGATTTGAAGAAGAACTGTTTCT
GAGGAGCCTTCAGGATTACAAGATTCAAAGTGCGCTGCTGGTGCCAACCCTATTCTCCTTCTTCGCCAAA
AGCACTCTGATTGACAAATACGATTTATCTAATTTACACGAAATTGCTTCTGGTGGCGCTCCCCTCTCTA
AGGAAGTCGGGGAAGCGGTTGCCAAGAGGTTCCATCTGCCAGGTATCAGGCAAGGATATGGGCTCACTGA
GACTACATCAGCTATTCTGATTACACCCGAGGGGGATGATAAACCGGGCGCGGTCGGTAAAGTTGTTCCA
TTTTTTGAAGCGAAGGTTGTGGATCTGGATACCGGGAAAACGCTGGGCGTTAATCAAAGAGGCGAACTGT
GTGTGAGAGGTCCTATGATTATGTCCGGTTATGTAAACAATCCGGAAGCGACCAACGCCTTGATTGACAA
GGATGGATGGCTACATTCTGGAGACATAGCTTACTGGGACGAGGACGAACACTTCTTCATCGTTGACCGC
CTGAAGTCTCTGATTAAGTACAAAGGCTATCAGGTGGCTCCCGCTGAATTGGAATCCATCTTGCTCCAAC
ACCCCAACATCTTCGACGCAGGTGTCGCAGGTCTGCCCGACGATGACGCCGGTGAACTTCCCGCCGCCGT
TGTTGTTTTGGAGCACGGAAAGACGATGACGGAAAAAGAGATCGTGGATTACGTCGCCAGTCAAGTAACA
ACCGCGAAAAAGTTGCGCGGAGGAGTTGTGTTTGTGGACGAAGTACCGAAAGGTCTTACCGGAAAACTCG
ACGCAAGAAAAATCAGAGAGATCCTCATAAAGGCCAAGAAGGGCGGAAAGATCGCCGTGGGTTCGGATTA
TAAGGACCATGACGGAGACTATAAGGACCATGACCTCGACGCTGCAGCAGCGGATTATAAGGACGATGAC
GATAAGTGAGCTTGTCCTGCTTTAATGAGATATGCGAGAAGCCTATGATCGCATGATATTTGCTTTCAAT
TCTGTTGTGCACGTTGTAAAAAACCTGAGCATGTGTAGCTCAGATCCTTACCGCCGGTTTCGGTTCATTC
TAATGAATATATCACCCGTTACTATCGTATTTTTATGAATAATATTCTCCGTTCAATTTACTGATTGTAC
CCTACTACTTATATGTACAATATTAAAATGAAAACAATATATTGTGCTGAATAGGTTTATAGCGACATCT
ATGATAGAGCGCCACAATAACAAACAATTGCGTTTTATTATTACAAATCCAATTTTAAAAAAAGCGGCAG
AACCGGTCAAACCTAAAAGACTGATTACATAAATCTTATTCAAATTTCAAAAGTGCCCCAGGGGCTAGTA
TCTACGACACACCGAGCGGCGAACTAATAACGCTCACTGAAGGGAACTCCGGTTCCCCGCCGGCGCGCAT
GGGTGAGATTCCTTGAAGTTGAGTATTGGCCGTCCGCTCTACCGAAAGTTACGGGCACCATTCAACCCGG
TCCAGCACGGCGGCCGGGTAACCGACTTGCTGCCCCGAGAATTATGCAGCATTTTTTTGGTGTATGTGGG
CCCCAAATGAAGTGCAGGTCAAACCTTGACAGTGACGACAAATCGTTGGGCGGGTCCAGGGCGAATTTTG
CGACAACATGTCGAGGCTCAGCAGGACCGCT
